Addgene plasmid #58237: PLEXIN A1
Purpose: Riboprobe for in vitro transcription of Plexin A1
Depositing lab: Christiana Ruhrberg. Depositing organization: University College London. Publication: Semaphorin3A, Neuropilin-1, and PlexinA1 are required for lymphatic valve formation. Bouvree K, Brunet I, Del Toro R, Gordon E, Prahst C, Cristofaro B, Mathivet T, Xu Y, Soueid J, Fortuna V, Miura N, Aigrot MS, Maden CH, Ruhrberg C, Thomas JL, Eichmann A. Circ Res. 2012 Aug 3;111(4):437-45. doi: 10.1161/CIRCRESAHA.112.269316. Epub 2012 Jun 21. PubMed 22723296.
Backbone
  Vector backbone: pBS KS+
  Vector type: Bacterial Expression
Growth in bacteria
  Bacterial resistance: Ampicillin, 100 μg/mL
  Growth temperature: 37°C
  Growth strain: DH5alpha
  Copy number: High Copy
Gene/Insert
  Gene/Insert name: Plexin A1
  Species: M. musculus (mouse)
  Insert size (bp): 1000
  Entrez Gene: Plxna1 (a.k.a. 2600013D04Rik, NOV, PlexA1, Plxn1, mKIAA4053)
  Cloning method: Restriction Enzyme; 5′ cloning site EcoR1 (not destroyed); 3′ cloning site NotI (not destroyed)
  Sequencing primers: 5′ T7; 3′ SP6
Terms and licenses: Academic/Nonprofit Terms; Industry Terms: Not Available to Industry
Depositor comments: cDNA from expressed sequence tag (EST) IMAGE clones (Invitrogen), clone ID 1853022 (Plxna1). For antisense RNA transcription, use EcoR1 and T7.
How to cite: PLEXIN A1 was a gift from Christiana Ruhrberg (Addgene plasmid # 58237 ; http://n2t.net/addgene:58237 ; RRID:Addgene_58237)
