[The description below was written by a language model from this plasmid's Addgene catalogue record.]
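Description:
PLEXIN A1 is a riboprobe template plasmid built on the pBluescript KS+ (pBS KS+) cloning phagemid, carrying an approximately 1 kb fragment of mouse Plexin A1 (Plxna1) cDNA. The insert derives from an expressed sequence tag (IMAGE) clone and was placed into the polylinker between EcoRI at the 5′ end and NotI at the 3′ end, with both sites preserved. Although catalogued as a bacterial expression vector, it is not designed to produce protein. Its stated purpose is to serve as a template for in vitro transcription. The plasmid is maintained at high copy number in standard E. coli cloning strains and is selected with ampicillin.

The utility of the construct comes from the phage RNA polymerase promoters flanking the cloning site, which allow strand-specific RNA to be synthesised from linearised template. According to the depositor, antisense RNA is made by linearising with EcoRI and transcribing with T7 RNA polymerase, giving a run-off transcript complementary to Plxna1 mRNA. The record lists T7 and SP6 as the sequencing primers. pBluescript backbones normally carry T7 and T3 promoters rather than SP6, and no feature table is provided to resolve this, so the identity of the opposing promoter for a sense control probe should be checked. The exact region of the Plxna1 transcript covered by the fragment is also not stated.

Labelled antisense probes of this kind are typically used for in situ hybridisation to map gene expression in tissue. The associated study examined Semaphorin3A, Neuropilin-1 and PlexinA1 in lymphatic valve formation, which fits use of the probe to detect Plxna1 transcripts in mouse tissues.
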