>Addgene plasmid #58237 | PLEXIN A1 | addgene partial sequence | sequence record 91235 | T7 5'-TAATACGACTCACTATAGGG-3'
TGCGGCCTTGGTAGTCATAGGCAGCCACAGCAGTCAGGCCATCTTCCTTGTCCACAAAAAGGGGTGTGCC
CTCGATGGTGACCGTGCCACCCAGTGGCTGGTTGAAATCCTGCCCGCAGAAGTCGTCATCAATCTGCAGG
GGCGAGTTGATGCAGCCCAGCTCCTTGTTGAGCAGCCAAGGCAGGGAGAGCTTGCCTTCTCCACGGTAGC
AGGATTGGATGCGCTCCTTGATTTTCTCCTTGATGGCCCTCAGTGTGAACAGGCACAGCGCCGACTCCTT
GGGTGGCTTCACGCGGTTCTTCTGGCCCTGTGCGAACACGGTGAACAACACCTCCTCATCCTCAGCCAGG
CCCAGCTGCTTGGCCAGGGCCTGTCCCGGCCGGCTCAGGTAGGCGTCCTGCACCAGCCGATACTCCACGC
CAGCCTGCTCACAGCCAATGGGGAACTCCACGTAA
