>Addgene plasmid #58237 | PLEXIN A1 | addgene partial sequence | sequence record 91236 | T3 5'-GCAATTAACCCTCACTAAAGG-3'
GGGCCCCCCCTCGAGGTCGACGGTATCGATAAGCTTGATATCGAATTCGGCACGAGGGCCTCACAGGGCA
TCTGCCAGTTCCTGAGGTTGGACGATCTCTTCAAGCTGGGCGAGCCGCACCACCGCAAGGAACACTACCT
GTCCAGTGTTCGAGAGGCTGGCAGCATGGCGGGAGTGCTCATTGCTGGGCCACCCGGCCAGGGCCAGGCC
AAGCTCTTCGTGGGCACACCCATCGATGGCAAATCAGAGTACTTCCCCACTCTGTCCAGTCGCCGGCTCA
TGGCCAACGAGGAAGATGCTGACATGTTTGGCTTTGTGTACCAGGATGAGTTTGTGTCATCTCAGCTCAA
GATCCCTTCAGACACATTGTCCAAGTTCCCGGCCTTTGACATCTACTATGTGTACAGTTTCCGCAGCGAG
CAGTTCGTATACTACCTCACCCTGCAGCTGGACACGCAGCTTACCTCGCCCGACGCCGCTGGCGAGCACT
TCTTCACCTCCAAGATTGTGCGGCTGTGCGTGAATGACCCCAAGTTCTACTCTTACGTGGAGTTCCCCAT
TGGCTGTGAGCAGGCTGGCGTGGAGTATCGGCTGGTGCAGGACGCCTACCTGAGCCGGCCGGGACAGGCC
CTGGCCAAGCAGCTGGGCCTGGCTGAGGATGAGGAGGTGTTGTTCACCGTGTTCGCACAGGGCCAGAAGA
ACCGCGTGAAGCCACCCAAGGAGTCGGCGCTGTGCCTGTTCACACTGAGGGCCATCAAGGAGAAAATCAA
GGAGCGCATCCAATCCTGCTACCGTGGAGAAGGCAAGCTCTCCCTGCCTTGGCTGCTCAACAAGGAGCTG
GGCTGCATCAACTCGCCCCTGCAGATTGATGACGACTTCTGCGGGCAGGATTTCAACC
